>Addgene plasmid #216442 | pPOM017_P2_pTIF51 | addgene full sequence | sequence record 427387 | Addgene NGS Result
GACCAGACCAATAAAAAACGCCCGGCGGCAACCGAGCGTTCTGAACAAATCCAGATGGAGTTCTGAGGTC
ATTACTGGATCTATCAACAGGAGTCCAAGCGAGCTCGATATCAAATTACGCCCCGCCCTGCCACTCATCG
CAGTACTGTTGTAATTCATTAAGCATTCTGCCGACATGGAAGCCATCACAAACGGCATGATGAACCTGAA
TCGCCAGCGGCATCAGCACCTTGTCGCCTTGCGTATAATATTTGCCCATGGTGAAAACGGGGGCGAAGAA
GTTGTCCATATTGGCCACGTTTAAATCAAAACTGGTGAAACTCACCCAGGGATTGGCTGAAACGAAAAAC
ATATTCTCAATAAACCCTTTAGGGAAATAGGCCAGGTTTTCACCGTAACACGCCACATCTTGCGAATATA
TGTGTAGAAACTGCCGGAAATCGTCGTGGTATTCACTCCAGAGCGATGAAAACGTTTCAGTTTGCTCATG
GAAAACGGTGTAACAAGGGTGAACACTATCCCATATCACCAGCTCACCGTCTTTCATTGCCATACGAAAT
TCCGGATGAGCATTCATCAGGCGGGCAAGAATGTGAATAAAGGCCGGATAAAACTTGTGCTTATTTTTCT
TTACGGTCTTTAAAAAGGCCGTAATATCCAGCTGAACGGTCTGGTTATAGGTACATTGAGCAACTGACTG
AAATGCCTCAAAATGTTCTTTACGATGCCATTGGGATATATCAACGGTGGTATATCCAGTGATTTTTTTC
TCCATTTTAGCTTCCTTAGCTCCTGAAAATCTCGATAACTCAAAAAATACGCCCGGTAGTGATCTTATTT
CATTATGGTGAAAGTTGGAACCTCTTACGTGCCCGATCAATCATGACCAAAATCCCTTAACGTGAGTTTT
CGTTCCACTGAGCGTCAGACCCCGTAGAAAAGATCAAAGGATCTTCTTGAGATCCTTTTTTTCTGCGCGT
AATCTGCTGCTTGCAAACAAAAAAACCACCGCTACCAGCGGTGGTTTGTTTGCCGGATCAAGAGCTACCA
ACTCTTTTTCCGAAGGTAACTGGCTTCAGCAGAGCGCAGATACCAAATACTGTTCTTCTAGTGTAGCCGT
AGTTAGGCCACCACTTCAAGAACTCTGTAGCACCGCCTACATACCTCGCTCTGCTAATCCTGTTACCAGT
GGCTGCTGCCAGTGGCGATAAGTCGTGTCTTACCGGGTTGGACTCAAGACGATAGTTACCGGATAAGGCG
CAGCGGTCGGGCTGAACGGGGGGTTCGTGCACACAGCCCAGCTTGGAGCGAACGACCTACACCGAACTGA
GATACCTACAGCGTGAGCTATGAGAAAGCGCCACGCTTCCCGAAGGGAGAAAGGCGGACAGGTATCCGGT
AAGCGGCAGGGTCGGAACAGGAGAGCGCACGAGGGAGCTTCCAGGGGGAAACGCCTGGTATCTTTATAGT
CCTGTCGGGTTTCGCCACCTCTGACTTGAGCGTCGATTTTTGTGATGCTCGTCAGGGGGGCGGAGCCTAT
GGAAAAACGCCAGCAACGCGGCCTTTTTACGGTTCCTGGCCTTTTGCTGGCCTTTTGCTCACATGTTCTT
TCCTGCGTTATCCCCTGATTCTGTGGATAACCGTAGTCGGTCTCAAACGAACCGGACTCATCTTTGTGAG
ACAAATGTTTACTTGACTTAATTTTGTACTTGTTAAATGGCTTACATTTTGCAATTGACAGGTTTTTACG
TGTCATCAAAGGGAATCAATGGAATTTTGGCTTAGATTGAGAGGAGGGAAGTTGGAACACTTGGAATTTA
AAGCTCGCTAGTCCCTTTAAACCGACGGGTCCGCAGCGCTGCTTAGCTTTAAATCCCATTTAACGTGGTA
CAAGAACATGGTTGACTATTGATGGATTGCGTTGAGAGAATTCTTATAAATACGTAAAAAACGTTTAATG
CACCCTTGTGTGAGAGGAATTTGATTGCTTTAAACGCTTATACGGATCGGAGTCGAAATTAAGTGCTAAA
ACTTCCCTATTTGCAAACCAACTTTCTTACCTCCTTTGCCAACAATGTAGGACTGTGATTGGGTTAAAAG
TTTTTTTTGGCCGTACTCGAAAGAGCCGTTTGACCATTGGTCGGTAGGCGTGTATTTGAATAACGTCTTA
ATATGATTCGCTAGATAGGAATCAACCCTAACCCTTACGACGAAATTGCAATAGGAGACACTTTTGGGTA
TATAAGCTGAAAGATGGCAGGGATGGAACGTAATCCAGTATTAAAACCTATCCTGTAGAAAGGAAAAGAA
ATTTTTTTTGGTTTGATCAAGTTTATTTATACGGGCTTCAGATCTCCTCTTCAAGTTTAAGAATCGTTTA
GAAGATCTATGTGA
Features (pLannotate 1.2.2; 4 found; start..end, strand, type, name):
     11..45      -  terminator     lambda t0 terminator: minimal transcription terminator from phage lambda (Scholtissek and Grosse, 1987)
    119..775     -  CDS            cat: CAT_ECOLX - Experimental evidence at protein level: Swiss-Prot protein existence level 1. This enzyme is an effector of chloramphenicol resistance in bacteria. From Escherichia coli. This protein is used as a marker in many commonly used cloning vectors, such as pACYC184.
    776..873     -  promoter       cat promoter: promoter of the E. coli cat gene encoding chloramphenicol acetyltransferase
    957..1545    +  rep_origin     ori: high-copy-number ColE1/pMB1/pBR322/pUC origin of replication
