[The description below was written by a language model from this plasmid's Addgene catalogue record and pLannotate feature annotations shown in this document.]
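Description:
pPOM017_P2_pTIF51 is a small (about 2.4 kb) Golden Gate part plasmid from the POMBOX fission yeast cloning toolkit, built in the pYTK001 part-entry backbone of the YeastToolkit MoClo system. It is a storage and donor vector rather than an expression construct in its own right. It replicates in E. coli from a high-copy ColE1/pUC-type origin and is selected with chloramphenicol through the cat gene, which is driven by its native cat promoter and followed by a lambda t0 terminator. No yeast origin of replication or yeast selection marker is annotated, which fits its role as a bacterial carrier for a single modular part.

The payload is a 732 bp promoter region of the Schizosaccharomyces pombe tif51 gene, described as a constitutive promoter for gene expression in fission yeast. It is formatted as a type 2 part, the promoter position in the YeastToolkit grammar. In a Golden Gate reaction with a type IIS enzyme, it is therefore released with the overhangs needed to join it upstream of a coding-sequence part and downstream of an assembly connector. The sequence was domesticated by removing internal BsaI and BsmBI sites, so the part stays intact through the successive assembly steps that use those enzymes. The automated feature table annotates only the backbone elements. The promoter insert is not called as a feature and presumably lies in the unannotated stretch of the sequenced record. Typical use is as an off-the-shelf promoter module for building transcription units and multigene constructs for constitutive expression in S. pombe.
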