Addgene plasmid #216442: pPOM017_P2_pTIF51
Purpose: Constitutive promoter for gene expression in S. pombe. Part type 2 following the YeastToolkit MoClo grammar.
Depositing lab: Tomáš Pluskal. Depositing organization: Institute of Organic Chemistry and Biochemistry, Academy of Sciences of the Czech Republic. Publication: POMBOX: A Fission Yeast Cloning Toolkit for Molecular and Synthetic Biology. Hebra T, Smrckova H, Elkatmis B, Prevorovsky M, Pluskal T. ACS Synth Biol. 2023 Nov 22. doi: 10.1021/acssynbio.3c00529. PubMed 37991801.
Backbone
  Vector backbone: pYTK001
  Vector type: Yeast Expression, Synthetic Biology
Growth in bacteria
  Bacterial resistance: Chloramphenicol, 25 μg/mL
  Growth temperature: 37°C
  Growth strain: DH5alpha
  Copy number: High Copy
Gene/Insert
  Gene/Insert name: Promoter tif51
  Species: S. pombe (fission yeast)
  Insert size (bp): 732
  Mutation: Removal of any BsaI // BsmBI restriction site
  Cloning method: Golden Gate
Terms and licenses: Academic/Nonprofit Terms; Industry Terms: Not Available to Industry
How to cite: pPOM017_P2_pTIF51 was a gift from Tomáš Pluskal (Addgene plasmid # 216442 ; http://n2t.net/addgene:216442 ; RRID:Addgene_216442)
